Addgene plasmid #126157: pBbE12c-RFP
Purpose: Constitutive expression vector for Escherichia coli. BglBrick compatible.
Depositing lab: Nigel Scrutton. Depositing organization: University of Manchester. Publication: SelProm: A Queryable and Predictive Expression Vector Selection Tool for Escherichia coli. Jervis AJ, Carbonell P, Taylor S, Sung R, Dunstan MS, Robinson CJ, Breitling R, Takano E, Scrutton NS. ACS Synth Biol. 2019 Mar 18. doi: 10.1021/acssynbio.8b00399. PubMed 30870592.
Backbone
  Vector backbone: pBb
  Backbone size w/o insert (bp): 2181
  Vector type: Bacterial Expression, Synthetic Biology
Growth in bacteria
  Bacterial resistance: Chloramphenicol, 25 μg/mL
  Growth temperature: 37°C
  Growth strain: DH5alpha
  Copy number: High Copy
Gene/Insert
  Gene/Insert name: RFP
  Species: Synthetic
  Insert size (bp): 678
  Promoter: J23151
  Cloning method: Unknown
  Sequencing primers: 5′ GGTAGTGATCTTATTTCATTATGGTG
Terms and licenses: Academic/Nonprofit Terms; Industry Terms: Not Available to Industry
Depositor comments: Cloning method was In-Fusion.
How to cite: pBbE12c-RFP was a gift from Nigel Scrutton (Addgene plasmid # 126157 ; http://n2t.net/addgene:126157 ; RRID:Addgene_126157)
