[The description below was written by a language model from this plasmid's Addgene catalogue record and pLannotate feature annotations shown in this document.]
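Description:
pBbE12c-RFP is a small, high-copy bacterial expression plasmid from the BglBrick-compatible pBb vector family, built for constitutive gene expression in Escherichia coli and classed as a synthetic biology tool. It replicates from a ColE1/pMB1-type origin and is selected with chloramphenicol. Resistance comes from a chloramphenicol acetyltransferase (cat) gene driven by its native promoter and followed by a lambda t0 terminator. This marker unit lies on the opposite strand from the expression cassette. The sequenced record is about 2.6 kb, somewhat shorter than the sum of the catalogued backbone and insert sizes. The record does not explain this difference.

The payload is a 678 bp synthetic RFP coding sequence, which the annotation identifies as mRFP1, the monomeric DsRed derivative. According to the catalogue entry it is expressed from the constitutive promoter J23151. The automated annotation labels the promoter region as a fragment of J23119, which is plausible because both belong to the same family of closely related synthetic sigma-70 promoters that differ at only a few positions. The depositor's assignment is therefore the more specific of the two. Downstream of the reporter, tandem rrnB T1 and T7Te terminators stop transcription and insulate the cassette from the origin. No ribosome binding site, repressor gene or operator is annotated, in keeping with uninduced, always-on expression.

The plasmid serves as a fluorescent reference for expression strength from this combination of promoter, origin and marker. Because of the BglBrick format, RFP can be swapped for a gene of interest using the standard's restriction sites. The associated publication describes a tool for selecting and predicting the behaviour of E. coli expression vectors, for which this plasmid appears to be one characterised member. The depositor notes that it was assembled by In-Fusion cloning.
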