Features (pLannotate 1.2.2; 8 found; start..end, strand, type, name):
     13..41      +  promoter       J23119 promoter (fragment): bacterial promoter (Registry of Standard Biological Parts BBa J23119)
     87..764     +  CDS            mRFP1: monomeric derivative of DsRed (Campbell et al., 2002)
    797..868     +  terminator     rrnB T1 terminator: transcription terminator T1 from the E. coli rrnB gene
    884..911     +  terminator     T7Te terminator: phage T7 early transcription terminator
   1069..1657    -  rep_origin     ori: high-copy-number ColE1/pMB1/pBR322/pUC origin of replication
   1745..1839    -  terminator     lambda t0 terminator: transcription terminator from phage lambda
   1863..2519    -  CDS            cat: CAT_ECOLX - Experimental evidence at protein level: Swiss-Prot protein existence level 1. This enzyme is an effector of chloramphenicol resistance in bacteria. From Escherichia coli. This protein is used as a marker in many commonly used cloning vectors, such as pACYC184.
   2532..2622    -  promoter       cat promoter: promoter of the E. coli cat gene encoding chloramphenicol acetyltransferase
>Addgene plasmid #126157 | pBbE12c-RFP | addgene full sequence | sequence record 252170 | Addgene NGS Result
GACGTCTTGATGGCTAGCTCAGTCCTAGGTACAATGCTAGCAGGTTTAATCGAATTCAAAAGATCTTTTA
AGAAGGAGATATACATATGGCGAGTAGCGAAGACGTTATCAAAGAGTTCATGCGTTTCAAAGTTCGTATG
GAAGGTTCCGTTAACGGTCACGAGTTCGAAATCGAAGGTGAAGGTGAAGGTCGTCCGTACGAAGGTACCC
AGACCGCTAAACTGAAAGTTACCAAAGGTGGTCCGCTGCCGTTCGCTTGGGACATCCTGTCCCCGCAGTT
CCAGTACGGTTCCAAAGCTTACGTTAAACACCCGGCTGACATCCCGGACTACCTGAAACTGTCCTTCCCG
GAAGGTTTCAAATGGGAACGTGTTATGAACTTCGAAGACGGTGGTGTTGTTACCGTTACCCAGGACTCCT
CCCTGCAAGACGGTGAGTTCATCTACAAAGTTAAACTGCGTGGTACCAACTTCCCGTCCGACGGTCCGGT
TATGCAGAAAAAAACCATGGGTTGGGAAGCTTCCACCGAACGTATGTACCCGGAAGACGGTGCTCTGAAA
GGTGAAATCAAAATGCGTCTGAAACTGAAAGACGGTGGTCACTACGACGCTGAAGTTAAAACCACCTACA
TGGCTAAAAAACCGGTTCAGCTGCCGGGTGCTTACAAAACCGACATCAAACTGGACATCACCTCCCACAA
CGAAGACTACACCATCGTTGAACAGTACGAACGTGCTGAAGGTCGTCACTCCACCGGTGCTTAAGGATCC
AAACTCGAGTAAGGATCTCCAGGCATCAAATAAAACGAAAGGCTCAGTCGAAAGACTGGGCCTTTCGTTT
TATCTGTTGTTTGTCGGTGAACGCTCTCTACTAGAGTCACACTGGCTCACCTTCGGGTGGGCCTTTCTGC
GTTTATACCTAGGGCGTTCGGCTGCGGCGAGCGGTATCAGCTCACTCAAAGGCGGTAATACGGTTATCCA
CAGAATCAGGGGATAACGCAGGAAAGAACATGTGAGCAAAAGGCCAGCAAAAGGCCAGGAACCGTAAAAA
GGCCGCGTTGCTGGCGTTTTTCCATAGGCTCCGCCCCCCTGACGAGCATCACAAAAATCGACGCTCAAGT
CAGAGGTGGCGAAACCCGACAGGACTATAAAGATACCAGGCGTTTCCCCCTGGAAGCTCCCTCGTGCGCT
CTCCTGTTCCGACCCTGCCGCTTACCGGATACCTGTCCGCCTTTCTCCCTTCGGGAAGCGTGGCGCTTTC
TCATAGCTCACGCTGTAGGTATCTCAGTTCGGTGTAGGTCGTTCGCTCCAAGCTGGGCTGTGTGCACGAA
CCCCCCGTTCAGCCCGACCGCTGCGCCTTATCCGGTAACTATCGTCTTGAGTCCAACCCGGTAAGACACG
ACTTATCGCCACTGGCAGCAGCCACTGGTAACAGGATTAGCAGAGCGAGGTATGTAGGCGGTGCTACAGA
GTTCTTGAAGTGGTGGCCTAACTACGGCTACACTAGAAGGACAGTATTTGGTATCTGCGCTCTGCTGAAG
CCAGTTACCTTCGGAAAAAGAGTTGGTAGCTCTTGATCCGGCAAACAAACCACCGCTGGTAGCGGTGGTT
TTTTTGTTTGCAAGCAGCAGATTACGCGCAGAAAAAAAGGATCTCAAGAAGATCCTTTGATCTTTTCTAC
GGGGTCTGACGCTCAGTGGAACGAAAACTCACGTTAAGGGATTTTGGTCATGACTAGTGCTTGGATTCTC
ACCAATAAAAAACGCCCGGCGGCAACCGAGCGTTCTGAACAAATCCAGATGGAGTTCTGAGGTCATTACT
GGATCTATCAACAGGAGTCCAAGCGAGCTCGATATCAAATTACGCCCCGCCCTGCCACTCATCGCAGTAC
TGTTGTAATTCATTAAGCATTCTGCCGACATGGAAGCCATCACAAACGGCATGATGAACCTGAATCGCCA
GCGGCATCAGCACCTTGTCGCCTTGCGTATAATATTTGCCCATGGTGAAAACGGGGGCGAAGAAGTTGTC
CATATTGGCCACGTTTAAATCAAAACTGGTGAAACTCACCCAGGGATTGGCTGAGACGAAAAACATATTC
TCAATAAACCCTTTAGGGAAATAGGCCAGGTTTTCACCGTAACACGCCACATCTTGCGAATATATGTGTA
GAAACTGCCGGAAATCGTCGTGGTATTCACTCCAGAGCGATGAAAACGTTTCAGTTTGCTCATGGAAAAC
GGTGTAACAAGGGTGAACACTATCCCATATCACCAGCTCACCGTCTTTCATTGCCATACGAAATTCCGGA
TGAGCATTCATCAGGCGGGCAAGAATGTGAATAAAGGCCGGATAAAACTTGTGCTTATTTTTCTTTACGG
TCTTTAAAAAGGCCGTAATATCCAGCTGAACGGTCTGGTTATAGGTACATTGAGCAACTGACTGAAATGC
CTCAAAATGTTCTTTACGATGCCATTGGGATATATCAACGGTGGTATATCCAGTGATTTTTTTCTCCATT
TTAKCTTCCTTAGCTCCTGAAAATCTCGATAACTCAAAAAATACGCCCGGTAGTGATCTTATTTCATTAT
GGTGAAAGTTGGAACCTCTTACGTGCCGATCAACGTCTCATTTTCGCCAGATATC
